>Addgene plasmid #74932 | pcDNA4TO-5'UTR_long Emi1-24xGCN4_v4-kif18b-24xPP7 | depositor full sequence | sequence record 141651 | pcDNA4TO-5'UTR_long Emi1-24xGCN4_v4-kif18b-24xPP7 sequence 11340 bps
GACGGATCGGGAGATCTCCCGATCCCCTATGGTGCACTCTCAGTACAATCTGCTCTGATGCCGCATAGTT
AAGCCAGTATCTGCTCCCTGCTTGTGTGTTGGAGGTCGCTGAGTAGTGCGCGAGCAAAATTTAAGCTACA
ACAAGGCAAGGCTTGACCGACAATTGCATGAAGAATCTGCTTAGGGTTAGGCGTTTTGCGCTGCTTCGCG
ATGTACGGGCCAGATATACGCGTTGACATTGATTATTGACTAGTTATTAATAGTAATCAATTACGGGGTC
ATTAGTTCATAGCCCATATATGGAGTTCCGCGTTACATAACTTACGGTAAATGGCCCGCCTGGCTGACCG
CCCAACGACCCCCGCCCATTGACGTCAATAATGACGTATGTTCCCATAGTAACGCCAATAGGGACTTTCC
ATTGACGTCAATGGGTGGAGTATTTACGGTAAACTGCCCACTTGGCAGTACATCAAGTGTATCATATGCC
AAGTACGCCCCCTATTGACGTCAATGACGGTAAATGGCCCGCCTGGCATTATGCCCAGTACATGACCTTA
TGGGACTTTCCTACTTGGCAGTACATCTACGTATTAGTCATCGCTATTACCATGGTGATGCGGTTTTGGC
AGTACATCAATGGGCGTGGATAGCGGTTTGACTCACGGGGATTTCCAAGTCTCCACCCCATTGACGTCAA
TGGGAGTTTGTTTTGGCACCAAAATCAACGGGACTTTCCAAAATGTCGTAACAACTCCGCCCCATTGACG
CAAATGGGCGGTAGGCGTGTACGGTGGGAGGTCTATATAAGCAGAGCTCTCCCTATCAGTGATAGAGATC
TCCCTATCAGTGATAGAGATCGTCGACGAGCTCGTTTAGTGAACCGTCAGATCGCCTGGAGACGCCATCC
ACGCTGTTTTGACCTCCATAGAAGACACCGGGACCGATCCAGCCTCCGGACTCTAGCGTTTAAACTTAAG
CTTGTTAGGAGGGAGAGCAGAGCGCGCGCGTAAATCCTAGAGAGGCGGGCTAAGCTGGACTGGGGGGAGG
GTCCGTCTTCCGGAAAGTCTGGATTCCCGGACGAGCCGAGTTGCTGCTCACCGAACTCCCGTTCGAGAGA
TGATCGAAGAAAGTCGGCTACCATTTGTACCCATCAAAGATCTCCAGATGGAAGCCAGCGCTGAATTTGG
GCTGAGATTAGGACTTGCAGGAGGCCGGTCCAGAAGACGGCGGAAGGAATCTTGGCGGGCGCACGCATGC
GTGATAGACCCTCCACACGTGTGGCCGGGCCGCGGCCTCCCCGTGCTCGGAGGTCCCGCCCCCGGCCGTA
GCATCTTTCCGGACGTGGGGAGCCGGTTGTAAAGAAGAAAGTTCTACCCTTTCTGTCAAAGCCACCATGG
TCGGTCCGGGTGGATCTGGAGGTGGAGGTTCTGGAGGAGAAGAACTTTTGAGCAAGAATTATCATCTTGA
GAACGAAGTGGCTCGTCTTAAGAAAGGTTCTGGCAGTGGAGAAGAACTGCTTTCAAAGAATTACCACCTG
GAAAATGAGGTAGCTAGACTGAAAAAGGGGAGCGGAAGTGGGGAGGAGTTGCTGAGCAAAAATTATCATT
TGGAGAACGAAGTAGCACGACTAAAGAAAGGGTCCGGATCGGGTGAGGAGTTACTCTCGAAAAATTATCA
TCTCGAAAACGAAGTGGCTCGGCTAAAAAAGGGCAGTGGTTCTGGAGAAGAGCTATTATCTAAAAACTAC
CACCTCGAAAATGAGGTGGCACGCTTAAAAAAGGGAAGTGGCAGTGGTGAAGAGCTACTATCCAAGAATT
ATCATCTTGAGAACGAGGTAGCGCGTTTGAAGAAGGGTTCCGGCTCAGGAGAGGAACTGCTCTCGAAGAA
CTATCATCTTGAAAATGAGGTCGCTCGATTAAAAAAGGGATCGGGCAGTGGTGAGGAACTACTTTCAAAG
AATTACCACCTCGAAAACGAAGTAGCTCGATTAAAGAAAGGTTCAGGGTCGGGTGAAGAATTACTGAGTA
AAAATTATCATCTGGAAAATGAGGTAGCGAGACTAAAAAAGGGGAGTGGTTCTGGCGAAGAGTTGCTATC
GAAAAATTATCATCTTGAGAACGAAGTTGCTAGGCTCAAAAAGGGCTCAGGCTCAGGCGAGGAGTTGCTC
TCGAAAAACTACCACTTGGAAAATGAGGTCGCGAGGTTGAAAAAGGGGAGCGGGTCGGGCGAGGAGTTAT
TGAGCAAAAACTATCATTTAGAGAACGAAGTCGCGCGCTTAAAGAAAGGCTCGGGCTCGGGCGAAGAACT
CTTATCGAAGAACTACCACCTCGAAAATGAGGTCGCCAGGTTGAAAAAGGGCAGTGGCAGCGGGGAGGAA
CTCTTGAGCAAGAACTACCACTTGGAGAATGAGGTCGCGAGATTGAAGAAAGGGTCGGGGAGCGGCGAGG
AATTGCTCAGCAAGAATTATCATTTGGAGAACGAAGTCGCCAGGCTCAAGAAAGGCTCGGGGTCGGGGGA
GGAATTGTTGAGTAAAAACTACCACTTGGAAAATGAAGTCGCCAGGCTCAAAAAAGGGAGTGGGAGCGGC
GAAGAGTTATTGAGCAAAAATTACCACTTGGAGAACGAAGTGGCAAGGCTCAAGAAAGGGAGCGGCAGCG
GGGAGGAGCTCTTATCGAAGAACTACCACTTAGAGAATGAAGTCGCCCGCTTGAAGAAAGGCTCGGGGAG
CGGGGAAGAGCTCTTGAGCAAGAACTACCACTTGGAAAATGAGGTGGCGCGCTTGAAGAAAGGGAGCGGG
AGCGGGGAAGAGTTACTATCTAAGAATTATCATCTCGAGAACGAGGTGGCTCGACTAAAGAAGGGCTCCG
GCAGTGGGGAGGAACTCCTGTCGAAGAACTATCATCTTGAAAATGAGGTTGCAAGACTTAAAAAGGGGTC
CGGATCAGGTGAGGAACTACTCAGTAAGAATTACCACCTGGAAAACGAAGTTGCACGTTTGAAGAAAGGA
TCAGGATCAGGCGAAGAACTGCTCTCAAAAGATTATCATTTGGAAAATGAGGTTGCACGTTTAAAAAAGG
GAAGTGGCAGTGGTGAGGAACTTCTGTCGAAAAATTATCATCTCGAGAATGAAGTAGCCCGACTTAAAAA
GGGTTCTGGCTCGGGTCAGCGGCCGCACCGGTCAGCAGTGGAGGACAGCACGCTGCAAGTAGTGGTACGG
GTGCGGCCCCCCACCCCTCGGGAGCTGGACAGTCAGCGGCGGCCAGTGGTTCAGGTGGTGGACGAGCGGG
TGCTGGTGTTTAACCCTGAGGAGCCCGATGGAGGGTTCCCTGGCCTGAAATGGGGTGGCACCCATGATGG
CCCCAAGAAGAAGGGCAAAGACCTGACGTTTGTCTTTGACCGGGTCTTTGGCGAGGCGGCCACCCAACAG
GACGTGTTCCAGCACACCACGCACAGCGTCCTGGACAGCTTCCTCCAGGGCTACAACTGCTCAGTGTTTG
CCTACGGGGCCACCGGGGCTGGGAAGACACACACCATGCTGGGAAGGGAGGGGGACCCCGGCATCATGTA
CCTGACCACCGTGGAACTGTACAGGCGCCTGGAGGCCCGCCAGCAGGAGAAGCACTTCGAGGTGCTCATC
AGCTACCAGGAGGTGTATAATGAACAGATCCATGACCTCCTGGAGCCCAAGGGGCCCCTTGCCATCCGCG
AGGACCCCGACAAGGGGGTGGTGGTGCAAGGACTTTCTTTCCACCAGCCAGCCTCAGCCGAGCAGCTGCT
GGAGATACTGACCAGGGGGAACCGTAACCGCACGCAGCACCCCACTGATGCCAACGCGACTTCCTCCCGC
TCCCATGCCATCTTCCAGATCTTTGTGAAGCAGCAGGACCGGGTTCCAGGACTGACCCAGGCTGTCCAGG
TGGCCAAGATGAGCCTGATTGACCTGGCTGGCTCAGAGCGGGCATCCAGCACCCATGCGAAGGGGGAGCG
GCTGCGGGAGGGGGCCAACATCAACCGCTCTCTGCTGGCGCTCATCAACGTCCTCAATGCCTTGGCCGAT
GCAAAGGGCCGCAAGACCGCTGTGCCCTACGCGGACAGCGCACTGACCCGCCTGCTCAAAGACTCCCTCG
GGGGCAACTGCCGCACAGTGATGATCGCTGCCATCAGCCCCTCCAGCCTGACCTACGAGGACACGTATAA
TACCCTCAAATATGCCGACCGGGCCAAGGAGATCAGGCTCTCGCTGAAGAGCAATGTGACCAGCCTGGAC
TGTCACATCAGCCAGTATGCTACCATCTGCCAACAGCTCCAGGCTGAGGTAGCCGCTCTGAGGAAGAAGC
TCCAAGTGTATGAGGGGGGAGGCCAGCCCCCACCACAGGACCTCCCAGGATCTCCCAAGTCGGGACCACC
ACCAGAACACCTTCCCAGCTCCCCCTTGCCACCCCACCCTCCCAGCCAGCCCTGCACCCCAGAGCTCCCT
GCAGGGCCTAGAGCCCTTCAAGAGGAGAGTCTGGGGATGGAGGCCCAGGTGGAGAGGGCCATGGAAGGGA
ACTCTTCAGACCAGGAGCAGTCCCCAGAGGATGAGGATGAAGGCCCAGCTGAGGAGGTTCCAACCCAGAT
GCCAGAGCAGAACCCCACACATGCACTGCCAGAGTCCCCTCGCCTGACCCTGCAGCCCAAGCCAGTCGTG
GGCCACTTCTCAGCACGGGAACTGGATGGGGACCGTTCTAAGCGGTTGGCCCTAAAGGTGCTGTGCGTTG
CCCAGCGGCAGTACTCCCTGCTCCAAGCAGCCAACCTCCTGACGCCCGACATGATCACAGAGTTTGAGAC
CCTACAGCAGCTGGTGCAAGAGGAAAAAATTGAGCCTGGGGCAGAGGCCTTGAGGACTTCAGGCCTGGCC
AGGGGGGCACCTCTGGCTCAGGAGCTGTGTTCAGAGTCAAAGCCTCCAGGATACACTGGCCCTGTGACCC
GGACTATGGCGAGGCGACTGAGTGGCCCCCTGCACACCCTGGGAATCCCGCCTGGACCCAACTGCACCCC
AGCCCAGGGGTCCCGATGGCCCATGGAGAAGAAGAGGAGGAGACCAAGCGCCTTGGAGGCAGACAGTCCC
ATGGCCCCAAAGCGGGGCACCAAGCGCCAGCGCCAGTCCTTCCTGCCCTGCCTAAGGAGAGGGTCTCTGC
CTGACACCCAACCTTCACAGGGGCCCAGCACCCCCAAAGGAGAAAGGGCCTCCTCCCCCTGCCATTCCCC
TCGCGTTTGCCCAGCCACAGTCATCAAAAGCCGGGTGCCCCTGGGCCCTTCCGCCATGCAGAACTGCTCC
ACCCCGCTGGCTCTGCCCACTCGAGACCTCAATGCCACCTTTGATCTCTCTGAGGAGCCTCCCTCAAAGC
CCAGTTTCCATGAATGCATTGGCTGGGACAAAATACCCCAGGAGCTGAGCAGGCTGGACCAGCCCTTCAT
CCCCAGGGCACCTGTGCCCCTGTTCACCATGAAGGGCCCCAAGCCAACATCTTCCCTCCCTGGGACCTCT
GCCTGCAAGAAGAAGCGCGTTGCGAGTTCCTCAGTCTCCCATGGCCGCAGCCGCATCGCCCGCCTCCCCA
GCAGCACTTTGAAGAGGCCAGCTGGGCCCCTTGTACTCCCAGAGCTGCCCTTGAGTCCCCTGTGCCCTAG
CAACCGGAGGAATGGAAAGGACCTCATCAGGGTGGGGAGAGCACTCTCAGCAGGGAACGGCGTCACCAAG
GTGTCCGATATCTAACGACACGATTCGAAGATCGCATCGCTAGCCCGGTTGTACAGGTACCGGATCCTAA
GGTACCTAATTGCCTAGAAAGGAGCAGACGATATGGCGTCGCTCCCTGCAGGTCGACTCTAGAAACCAGC
AGAGCATATGGGCTCGCTGGCTGCAGTATTCCCGGGTTCATTAGATCCTAAGGTACCTAATTGCCTAGAA
AGGAGCAGACGATATGGCGTCGCTCCCTGCAGGTCGACTCTAGAAACCAGCAGAGCATATGGGCTCGCTG
GCTGCAGTATTCCCGGGTTCATTAGATCCTAAGGTACCTAATTGCCTAGAAAGGAGCAGACGATATGGCG
TCGCTCCCTGCAGGTCGACTCTAGAAACCAGCAGAGCATATGGGCTCGCTGGCTGCAGTATTCCCGGGTT
CATTAGATCCTAAGGTACCTAATTGCCTAGAAAGGAGCAGACGATATGGCGTCGCTCCCTGCAGGTCGAC
TCTAGAAACCAGCAGAGCATATGGGCTCGCTGGCTGCAGTATTCCCGGGTTCATTAGATCCTAAGGTACC
TAATTGCCTAGAAAGGAGCAGACGATATGGCGTCGCTCCCTGCAGGTCGACTCTAGAAACCAGCAGAGCA
TATGGGCTCGCTGGCTGCAGTATTCCCGGGTTCATTAGATCCTAAGGTACCTAATTGCCTAGAAAGGAGC
AGACGATATGGCGTCGCTCCCTGCAGGTCGACTCTAGAAACCAGCAGAGCATATGGGCTCGCTGGCTGCA
GTATTCCCGGGTTCATTAGATCCTAAGGTACCTAATTGCCTAGAAAGGAGCAGACGATATGGCGTCGCTC
CCTGCAGGTCGACTCTAGAAACCAGCAGAGCATATGGGCTCGCTGGCTGCAGTATTCCCGGGTTCATTAG
ATCCTAAGGTACCTAATTGCCTAGAAAGGAGCAGACGATATGGCGTCGCTCCCTGCAGGTCGACTCTAGA
AACCAGCAGAGCATATGGGCTCGCTGGCTGCAGTATTCCCGGGTTCATTAGATCCTAAGGTACCTAATTG
CCTAGAAAGGAGCAGACGATATGGCGTCGCTCCCTGCAGGTCGACTCTAGAAACCAGCAGAGCATATGGG
CTCGCTGGCTGCAGTATTCCCGGGTTCATTAGATCCTAAGGTACCTAATTGCCTAGAAAGGAGCAGACGA
TATGGCGTCGCTCCCTGCAGGTCGACTCTAGAAACCAGCAGAGCATATGGGCTCGCTGGCTGCAGTATTC
CCGGGTTCATTAGATCCTAAGGTACCTAATTGCCTAGAAAGGAGCAGACGATATGGCGTCGCTCCCTGCA
GGTCGACTCTAGAAACCAGCAGAGCATATGGGCTCGCTGGCTGCAGTATTCCCGGGTTCATTAGATCCTA
AGGTACCTAATTGCCTAGAAAGGAGCAGACGATATGGCGTCGCTCCCTGCAGGTCGACTCTAGAAACCAG
CAGAGCATATGGGCTCGCTGGCTGCAGTATTCCCGGGTTCATTAGATCTCGCGAAGGGCGAATTCACGAG
GCGCGCCCGGATCGCGATCGCAATCTTAATTAACTCGAGTCTAGAGGGCCCGTTTAAACCCGCTGATCAG
CCTCGACTGTGCCTTCTAGTTGCCAGCCATCTGTTGTTTGCCCCTCCCCCGTGCCTTCCTTGACCCTGGA
AGGTGCCACTCCCACTGTCCTTTCCTAATAAAATGAGGAAATTGCATCGCATTGTCTGAGTAGGTGTCAT
TCTATTCTGGGGGGTGGGGTGGGGCAGGACAGCAAGGGGGAGGATTGGGAAGACAATAGCAGGCATGCTG
GGGATGCGGTGGGCTCTATGGCTTCTGAGGCGGAAAGAACCAGCTGGGGCTCTAGGGGGTATCCCC
[124 nt withheld, positions 7627-7750]
C
[91 nt withheld, positions 7752-7842]
A
[49 nt withheld, positions 7844-7892]
CCTTTGACGTTGGAGTCCACGTTCTTT
[37 nt withheld, positions 7920-7956]
ACCCTATCTCGGTCTATTCTTTTGATTTATAAGGGATTTTGCCGATTTCGGCCTATTGGTTAAAAAATGA
GCTGATTTAACAAAAATTTAACGCGAATTAATTCTGTGGAATGTGTGTCAGTTAGGGTGTGGAAAGTCCC
CAGGCTCCCCAGCAGGCAGAAGTATGCAAAGCATGCATCTCAATTAGTCAGCAACCAGGTGTGGAAAGTC
CCCAGGCTCCCCAGCAGGCAGAAGTATGCAAAGCATGCATCTCAATTAGTCAGCAACCATAGTCCCGCCC
CTAACTCCGCCCATCCCGCCCCTAACTCCGCCCAGTTCCGCCCATTCTCCGCCCCATGGCTGACTAATTT
TTTTTATTTATGCAGAGGCCGAGGCCGCCTCTGCCTCTGAGCTATTCCAGAAGTAGTGAGGAGGCTTTTT
TGGAGGCCTAGGCTTTTGCAAAAAGCTCCCGGGAGCTTGTATATCCATTTTCGGATCTGATCAGCACGTG
TTGACAATTAATCATCGGCATAGTATATCGGCATAGTATAATACGACAAGGTGAGGAACTAAACCATGGC
CAAGTTGACCAGTGCCGTTCCGGTGCTCACCGCGCGCGACGTCGCCGGAGCGGTCGAGTTCTGGACCGAC
CGGCTCGGGTTCTCCCGGGACTTCGTGGAGGACGACTTCGCCGGTGTGGTCCGGGACGACGTGACCCTGT
TCATCAGCGCGGTCCAGGACCAGGTGGTGCCGGACAACACCCTGGCCTGGGTGTGGGTGCGCGGCCTGGA
CGAGCTGTACGCCGAGTGGTCGGAGGTCGTGTCCACGAACTTCCGGGACGCCTCCGGGCCGGCCATGACC
GAGATCGGCGAGCAGCCGTGGGGGCGGGAGTTCGCCCTGCGCGACCCGGCCGGCAACTGCGTGCACTTCG
TGGCCGAGGAGCAGGACTGACACGTGCTACGAGATTTCGATTCCACCGCCGCCTTCTATGAAAGGTTGGG
CTTCGGAATCGTTTTCCGGGACGCCGGCTGGATGATCCTCCAGCGCGGGGATCTCATGCTGGAGTTCTTC
GCCCACCCCAACTTGTTTATTGCAGCTTATAATGGTTACAAATAAAGCAATAGCATCACAAATTTCACAA
ATAAAGCATTTTTTTCACTGCATTCTAGTTGTGGTTTGTCCAAACTCATCAATGTATCTTATCATGTCTG
TATACCGTCGACCTCTAGCTAGAGCTTGGCGTAATCATGGTCATAGCTGTTTCCTGTGTGAAATTGTTAT
CCGCTCACAATTCCACACAACATACGAGCCGGAAGCATAAAGTGTAAAGCCTGGGGTGCCTAATGAGTGA
GCTAACTCACATTAATTGCGTTGCGCTCACTGCCCGCTTTCCAGTCGGGAAACCTGTCGTGCCAGCTGCA
TTAATGAATCGGCCAACGCGCGGGGAGAGGCGGTTTGCGTATTGGGCGCTCTTCCGCTTCCTCGCTCACT
GACTCGCTGCGCTCGGTCGTTCGGCTGCGGCGAGCGGTATCAGCTCACTCAAAGGCGGTAATACGGTTAT
CCACAGAATCAGGGGATAACGCAGGAAAGAACATGTGAGCAAAAGGCCAGCAAAAGGCCAGGAACCGTAA
AAAGGCCGCGTTGCTGGCGTTTTTCCATAGGCTCCGCCCCCCTGACGAGCATCACAAAAATCGACGCTCA
AGTCAGAGGTGGCGAAACCCGACAGGACTATAAAGATACCAGGCGTTTCCCCCTGGAAGCTCCCTCGTGC
GCTCTCCTGTTCCGACCCTGCCGCTTACCGGATACCTGTCCGCCTTTCTCCCTTCGGGAAGCGTGGCGCT
TTCTCATAGCTCACGCTGTAGGTATCTCAGTTCGGTGTAGGTCGTTCGCTCCAAGCTGGGCTGTGTGCAC
GAACCCCCCGTTCAGCCCGACCGCTGCGCCTTATCCGGTAACTATCGTCTTGAGTCCAACCCGGTAAGAC
ACGACTTATCGCCACTGGCAGCAGCCACTGGTAACAGGATTAGCAGAGCGAGGTATGTAGGCGGTGCTAC
AGAGTTCTTGAAGTGGTGGCCTAACTACGGCTACACTAGAAGAACAGTATTTGGTATCTGCGCTCTGCTG
AAGCCAGTTACCTTCGGAAAAAGAGTTGGTAGCTCTTGATCCGGCAAACAAACCACCGCTGGTAGCGGTT
TTTTTGTTTGCAAGCAGCAGATTACGCGCAGAAAAAAAGGATCTCAAGAAGATCCTTTGATCTTTTCTAC
GGGGTCTGACGCTCAGTGGAACGAAAACTCACGTTAAGGGATTTTGGTCATGAGATTATCAAAAAGGATC
TTCACCTAGATCCTTTTAAATTAAAAATGAAGTTTTAAATCAATCTAAAGTATATATGAGTAAACTTGGT
CTGACAGTTACCAATGCTTAATCAGTGAGGCACCTATCTCAGCGATCTGTCTATTTCGTTCATCCATAGT
TGCCTGACTCCCCGTCGTGTAGATAACTACGATACGGGAGGGCTTACCATCTGGCCCCAGTGCTGCAATG
ATACCGCGAGACCCACGCTCACCGGCTCCAGATTTATCAGCAATAAACCAGCCAGCCGGAAGGGCCGAGC
GCAGAAGTGGTCCTGCAACTTTATCCGCCTCCATCCAGTCTATTAATTGTTGCCGGGAAGCTAGAGTAAG
TAGTTCGCCAGTTAATAGTTTGCGCAACGTTGTTGCCATTGCTACAGGCATCGTGGTGTCACGCTCGTCG
TTTGGTATGGCTTCATTCAGCTCCGGTTCCCAACGATCAAGGCGAGTTACATGATCCCCCATGTTGTGCA
AAAAAGCGGTTAGCTCCTTCGGTCCTCCGATCGTTGTCAGAAGTAAGTTGGCCGCAGTGTTATCACTCAT
GGTTATGGCAGCACTGCATAATTCTCTTACTGTCATGCCATCCGTAAGATGCTTTTCTGTGACTGGTGAG
TACTCAACCAAGTCATTCTGAGAATAGTGTATGCGGCGACCGAGTTGCTCTTGCCCGGCGTCAATACGGG
ATAATACCGCGCCACATAGCAGAACTTTAAAAGTGCTCATCATTGGAAAACGTTCTTCGGGGCGAAAACT
CTCAAGGATCTTACCGCTGTTGAGATCCAGTTCGATGTAACCCACTCGTGCACCCAACTGATCTTCAGCA
TCTTTTACTTTCACCAGCGTTTCTGGGTGAGCAAAAACAGGAAGGCAAAATGCCGCAAAAAAGGGAATAA
GGGCGACACGGAAATGTTGAATACTCATACTCTTCCTTTTTCAATATTATTGAAGCATTTATCAGGGTTA
TTGTCTCATGAGCGGATACATATTTGAATGTATTTAGAAAAATAAACAAATAGGGGTTCCGCGCACATTT
CCCCGAAAAGTGCCACCTGACGTC
Features (pLannotate 1.2.2; 37 found; start..end, strand, type, name):
     28..80      -  misc_feature   bom (fragment): basis of mobility region from pBR322
    235..614     +  enhancer       CMV enhancer: human cytomegalovirus immediate early enhancer
    615..818     +  promoter       CMV promoter: human cytomegalovirus (CMV) immediate early promoter
    820..839     +  promoter       PLtetO-1 promoter (fragment): modified phage lambda PL promoter with tet operator sites (Lutz and Bujard, 1997)
    841..860     +  promoter       PLtetO-1 promoter (fragment): modified phage lambda PL promoter with tet operator sites (Lutz and Bujard, 1997)
    868..901     +  promoter       TRE3GV promoter (fragment): 3rd-generation Tet-responsive promoter that can be activated by binding of Tet-On® 3G, optimized for retroviral and lentiviral vectors
   1439..1495    +  CDS            GCN4_v4: GCN4 peptide optimized to improve solubility while preserving binding to an scFv-GFP fusion protein (Tanenbaum et al., 2014)
   1813..1836    +  CDS            GCN4_v4 (fragment): GCN4 peptide optimized to improve solubility while preserving binding to an scFv-GFP fusion protein (Tanenbaum et al., 2014)
   2105..2127    +  CDS            GCN4_v4 (fragment): GCN4 peptide optimized to improve solubility while preserving binding to an scFv-GFP fusion protein (Tanenbaum et al., 2014)
   3185..5746    +  CDS            KIF18B: KI18B_HUMAN - Experimental evidence at protein level: Swiss-Prot protein existence level 1. In complex with KIF2C, constitutes the major microtubule plus-end depolymerizing activity in mitotic cells. Its major role may be to transport KIF2C and/or MAPRE1 along microtubules. From Homo sapiens (Human).
   5855..5873    -  misc_feature   MCS (fragment): pUC18/19 multiple cloning site
   5976..5994    -  misc_feature   MCS (fragment): pUC18/19 multiple cloning site
   6097..6115    -  misc_feature   MCS (fragment): pUC18/19 multiple cloning site
   6218..6236    -  misc_feature   MCS (fragment): pUC18/19 multiple cloning site
   6339..6357    -  misc_feature   MCS (fragment): pUC18/19 multiple cloning site
   6460..6478    -  misc_feature   MCS (fragment): pUC18/19 multiple cloning site
   6581..6599    -  misc_feature   MCS (fragment): pUC18/19 multiple cloning site
   6702..6720    -  misc_feature   MCS (fragment): pUC18/19 multiple cloning site
   6823..6841    -  misc_feature   MCS (fragment): pUC18/19 multiple cloning site
   6944..6962    -  misc_feature   MCS (fragment): pUC18/19 multiple cloning site
   7065..7083    -  misc_feature   MCS (fragment): pUC18/19 multiple cloning site
   7186..7204    -  misc_feature   MCS (fragment): pUC18/19 multiple cloning site
   7357..7581    +  polyA_signal   bGH poly(A) signal: bovine growth hormone polyadenylation signal
   7585..7606    +  promoter       SV40 promoter (fragment): SV40 enhancer and early promoter
   7627..8055    +  rep_origin     f1 ori (sequence partly withheld): f1 bacteriophage origin of replication; arrow indicates direction of (+) strand synthesis
   8069..8398    +  promoter       SV40 promoter: SV40 enhancer and early promoter
   8446..8493    +  promoter       EM7 promoter: synthetic bacterial promoter&nbsp
   8512..8886    +  CDS            BleoR: antibiotic-binding protein; Sh ble from Streptoalloteichus hindustanus; confers resistance to bleomycin, phleomycin, and Zeocin™
   8896..9021    +  CDS            ble (fragment): BLE_KLEPN - Experimental evidence at protein level: Swiss-Prot protein existence level 1. Binding protein with a strong affinity to the bleomycin family of antibiotics. Binds to CL990; an antimitotic-antibiotic compound. From Klebsiella pneumoniae.
   9016..9137    +  polyA_signal   SV40 poly(A) signal: SV40 polyadenylation signal
   9208..9230    -  protein_bind   lac operator (fragment): The lac repressor binds to the lac operator to inhibit transcription in E. coli. This inhibition can be relieved by adding lactose or isopropyl-β-D-thiogalactopyranoside (IPTG). lac repressor encoded by lacI
   9234..9264    -  promoter       lac promoter: promoter for the E. coli lac operon
   9279..9300    -  protein_bind   CAP binding site: CAP binding activates transcription in the presence of cAMP. E. coli catabolite activator protein
   9313..9405    -  CDS            lacI (fragment): lac repressor; lacI; The lac repressor binds to the lac operator to inhibit transcription in E. coli. This inhibition can be relieved by adding lactose or isopropyl-β-D-thiogalactopyranoside (IPTG).
   9588..10173   -  rep_origin     ori: high-copy-number ColE1/pMB1/pBR322/pUC origin of replication
  10344..11204   -  CDS            AmpR: β-lactamase; bla; confers resistance to ampicillin, carbenicillin, and related antibiotics
  11205..11309   -  promoter       AmpR promoter: bla
