[The description below was written by a language model from this plasmid's Addgene catalogue record and pLannotate feature annotations shown in this document.]
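Description:
pcDNA4TO-5'UTR_long Emi1-24xGCN4_v4-kif18b-24xPP7 is an 11.3 kb mammalian expression plasmid built on the pcDNA4TO backbone and deposited as a translation reporter. It replicates in E. coli from a high-copy ColE1/pUC-type origin under ampicillin selection (AmpR with its own bla promoter) and also carries an f1 origin. For selection in mammalian cells, an SV40 early promoter, paired with the bacterial EM7 promoter, drives the Sh ble gene conferring Zeocin resistance, followed by an SV40 poly(A) signal.

The reporter transcript is driven by the CMV enhancer/promoter. Short tet operator matches lie immediately downstream of the promoter, which is consistent with the tetracycline-regulated design of this backbone: transcription is repressed in cells expressing the Tet repressor and induced by tetracycline or doxycycline. According to the construct name, the mRNA begins with the long form of the Emi1 5'UTR, although this element is not annotated in the feature table. The open reading frame then encodes 24 copies of the solubility-optimised GCN4_v4 peptide, of which the annotation tool picked up only a few repeats. This array is fused upstream of human KIF18B, a kinesin coding sequence that here extends the reading frame. Between the KIF18B sequence and the bGH poly(A) signal lies a regularly spaced repeat, labelled by the software as MCS fragments, whose position matches the 24xPP7 array named in the title.

In this design, nascent GCN4 epitopes emerging from ribosomes can be bound by a fluorescent scFv fusion, while PP7 hairpins in the 3'UTR recruit a PP7 coat protein fusion to mark or tether the mRNA. Together these allow translation of individual mRNA molecules to be imaged in living cells. The Emi1 leader presumably allows its effect on translation to be examined, though the record does not spell this out.
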