Addgene plasmid #74932: pcDNA4TO-5'UTR_long Emi1-24xGCN4_v4-kif18b-24xPP7
Purpose: Translation reporter
Depositing lab: Marvin Tanenbaum. Depositing organization: Hubrecht Institute. Publication: Dynamics of Translation of Single mRNA Molecules In Vivo. Yan X, Hoek TA, Vale RD, Tanenbaum ME. Cell. 2016 May 5;165(4):976-89. doi: 10.1016/j.cell.2016.04.034. PubMed 27153498.
Backbone
  Vector backbone: pcDNA4TO
  Vector type: Mammalian Expression
  Selectable markers: Zeocin
Growth in bacteria
  Bacterial resistance: Ampicillin, 100 μg/mL
  Growth temperature: 37°C
  Growth strain: DH5alpha
  Copy number: High Copy
Gene/Insert
  Gene/Insert name: 5'UTR_long Emi1-24xGCN4_v4-kif18b-24xPP7
Terms and licenses: Academic/Nonprofit Terms; Industry Terms: Not Available to Industry
How to cite: pcDNA4TO-5'UTR_long Emi1-24xGCN4_v4-kif18b-24xPP7 was a gift from Marvin Tanenbaum (Addgene plasmid # 74932 ; http://n2t.net/addgene:74932 ; RRID:Addgene_74932)
