>Addgene plasmid #74932 | pcDNA4TO-5'UTR_long Emi1-24xGCN4_v4-kif18b-24xPP7 | addgene partial sequence | sequence record 145830 | LNCX 5'-AGCTCGTTTAGTGAACCGTCAGATC-3'
TTTTGACCTCCATAGAAGACACCGGGACCGATCCAGCCTCCGGACTCTAGCGTTTAAACTTAAGCTTGTT
AGGAGGGAGAGCAGAGCGCGCGCGTAAATCCTAGAGAGGCGGGCTAAGCTGGACTGGGGGGAGGGTCCGT
CTTCCGGAAAGTCTGGATTCCCGGACGAGCCGAGTTGCTGCTCACCGAACTCCCGTTCGAGAGATGATCG
AAGAAAGTCGGCTACCATTTGTACCCATCAAAGATCTCCAGATGGAAGCCAGCGCTGAATTTGGGCTGAG
ATTAGGACTTGCAGGAGGCCGGTCCAGAAGACGGCGGAAGGAATCTTGGCGGGCGCACGCATGCGTGATA
GACCCTCCACACGTGTGGCCGGGCCGCGGCCTCCCCGTGCTCGGAGGTCCCGCCCCCGGCCGTAGCATCT
TTCCGGACGTGGGGAGCCGGTTGTAAAGAAGAAAGTTCTACCCTTTCTGTCAAAGCCACCATGGTCGGTC
CGGGTGGATCTGGAGGTGGAGGTTCTGGAGGAGAAGAACTTTTGAGCAAGAATTATCATCTTGAGAACGA
AGTGGCTCGTCTTAAGAAAGGTTCTGGCAGTGGAGAAGAACTGCTTTCAAAGAATTACCACCTGGAAAAT
GAGGTAGCTAGACTGAAAAAGGGGAGCGGAAGTGGGGAGGAGTTGCTGAGCAAAAATTATCATTTGGAGA
ACGAAGTAGCACGACTAAAGAAAGGGTCCGGATCGGGTGAGGAGTTACTCTCGAAAAATTATCATCTCGA
AAACGAAGTGGCTCGGCTAAAAAAGGGCAGTGGTTCTGGAGAAGAGCTATTATCTAAAAACTACCACCTC
GAAAATGAGGTGGCACGCTTAAAAAAGGGAAGTGGCAGTGGTGAAGAGCTACTATCCAAGAATTATCATC
TTGAGAACGAGGTA
