>Addgene plasmid #74932 | pcDNA4TO-5'UTR_long Emi1-24xGCN4_v4-kif18b-24xPP7 | addgene partial sequence | sequence record 145833 | BGH-rev 5'-TAGAAGGCACAGTCGAGG-3'
ACTCGAGTTAATTAAGATTGCGATCGCGATCCGGGCGCGCCTCGTGAATTCGCCCTTCGCGAGATCTAAT
GAACCCGGGAATACTGCAGCCAGCGAGCCCATATGCTCTGCTGGTTTCTAGAGTCGACCTGCAGGGAGCG
ACGCCATATCGTCTGCTCCTTTCTAGGCAATTAGGTACCTTAGGATCTAATGAACCCGGGAATACTGCAG
CCAGCGAGCCCATATGCTCTGCTGGTTTCTAGAGTCGACCTGCAGGGAGCGACGCCATATCGTCTGCTCC
TTTCTAGGCAATTAGGTACCTTAGGATCTAATGAACCCGGGAATACTGCAGCCAGCGAGCCCATATGCTC
TGCTGGTTTCTAGAGTCGACCTGCAGGGAGCGACGCCATATCGTCTGCTCCTTTCTAGGCAATTAGGTAC
CTTAGGATCTAATGAACCCGGGAATACTGCAGCCAGCGAGCCCATATGCTCTGCTGGTTTCTAGAGTCGA
CCTGCAGGGAGCGACGCCATATCGTCTGCTCCTTTCTAGGCAATTAGGTACCTTAGGATCTAATGAACCC
GGGAATACTGCAGCCAGCGAGCCCATATGCTCTGCTGGTTTCTAGAGTCGACCTGCAGGGAGCGACGCCA
TATCGTCTGCTCCTTTCTAGGCAATTAGGTACCTTAGGATCTAATGAACCCGGGAATACTGCAGCCAGCG
AGCCCATATGCTCTGCTGGTTTCTAGAGTCGACCTGCAGGGAGCGACGCCATATCGTCTGCTCCTTTCTA
GGCAATTAGGTACCTTAGGATCTAATGAACCCGGGAATACTGCAGCCAGCGAGCCCATATGCTCTGCTGG
TTTCTAGAGTCGACCTGCAGGGAGCGACGCCATATCGTCTGCTCCTTTCTAGGCAATTAGGTACCTTAGG
ATCTAATGAACCCGGGAATACTGCAGCCAGCGAGCCCATATGCTCTGCTGGTTTCTAGAGTCGACCTGCA
GG
