>Addgene plasmid #74932 | pcDNA4TO-5'UTR_long Emi1-24xGCN4_v4-kif18b-24xPP7 | addgene partial sequence | sequence record 146527 | pcDNA4TO-R 5'-GTACCTGTACAACCGGGCTAG-3'
GGACACCTTGGTGACGCCGTTCCCTGCTGAGAGTGCTCTCCCCACCCTGATGAGGTCCTTTCCATTCCTC
CGGTTGCTAGGGCACAGGGGACTCAAGGGCAGCTCTGGGAGTACAAGGGGCCCAGCTGGCCTCTTCAAAG
TGCTGCTGGGGAGGCGGGCGATGCGGCTGCGGCCATGGGAGACTGAGGAACTCGCAACGCGCTTCTTCTT
GCAGGCAGAGGTCCCAGGGAGGGAAGATGTTGGCTTGGGGCCCTTCATGGTGAACAGGGGCACAGGTGCC
CTGGGGATGAAGGGCTGGTCCAGCCTGCTCAGCTCCTGGGGTATTTTGTCCCAGCCAATGCATTCATGGA
AACTGGGCTTTGAGGGAGGCTCCTCAGAGAGATCAAAGGTGGCATTGAGGTCTCGAGTGGGCAGAGCCAG
CGGGGTGGAGCAGTTCTGCATGGCGGAAGGGCCCAGGGGCACCCGGCTTTTGATGACTGTGGCTGGGCAA
ACGCGAGGGGAATGGCAGGGGGAGGAGGCCCTTTCTCCTTTGGGGGTGCTGGGCCCCTGTGAAGGTTGGG
TGTCAGGCAGAGACCCTCTCCTTAGGCAGGGCAGGAAGGACTGGCGCTGGCGCTTGGTGCCCCGCTTTGG
GGCCATGGGACTGTCTGCCTCCAAGGCGCTTGGTCTCCTCCTCTTCTTCTCCATGGGCCATCGGGACCCC
TGGGCTGGGGTGCAGTTGGGTCCAGGCGGGATTCCCAGGGTGTGCAGGGGGCCACTCAGTCGCCTCGCCA
TAGTCCGGGTCACAGGGCCAGTGTATCCTGGAGGCTTTGACTCTGAACACAGCTCCTGAGCCAGAGGTGC
CCCCCTGGCCAGGCCTGAAGTCCTCAAGGCCTCTGCCCCAGGCTCAATTTTTTCCTCTTGCACCAGCTGC
TGTAGGGTCTCAAACTCTGTGATCATGTCGGGCGTCAGGAGGTTGGCTG
